>Addgene plasmid #161031 | pDONR221-SLC6A14_STOP | addgene full sequence | sequence record 365763 | Addgene NGS Result
CAAATAATGATTTTATTTTGACTGATAGTGACCTGTTCGTTGCAACACATTGATGAGCAATGCTTTTTTA
TAATGCCAACTTTGTACAAAAAAGCAGGCTCCACCATGGACAAGCTGAAGTGCCCTTCTTTCTTTAAGTG
TAGGGAGAAGGAGAAGGTGAGCGCCAGCTCCGAGAACTTCCACGTGGGCGAGAACGACGAGAATCAGGAT
CGCGGCAATTGGTCCAAGAAGTCTGATTACCTGCTGTCTATGATCGGCTATGCCGTGGGCCTGGGCAACG
TGTGGAGGTTCCCATACCTGACATATAGCAATGGCGGCGGCGCCTTTCTGATCCCATACGCAATCATGCT
GGCCCTGGCAGGACTGCCCCTGTTCTTTCTGGAGTGCTCCCTGGGACAGTTTGCAAGCCTGGGACCAGTG
TCCGTGTGGAGGATCCTGCCACTGTTCCAGGGAGTGGGCATCACAATGGTGCTGATCTCCATCTTTGTGA
CCATCTACTATAACGTGATCATCGCCTATTCTCTGTACTATATGTTTGCCAGCTTCCAGTCCGAGCTGCC
TTGGAAGAACTGCTCTAGCTGGAGCGACAAGAATTGTTCCCGGTCTCCAATCGTGACACACTGCAACGTG
AGCACCGTGAATAAGGGCATCCAGGAGATCATCCAGATGAACAAGTCCTGGGTGGATATCAACAATTTCA
CATGTATCAATGGCAGCGAGATCTACCAGCCTGGCCAGCTGCCATCCGAGCAGTATTGGAACAAGGTGGC
CCTGCAGCGGTCCTCTGGCATGAATGAGACCGGCGTGATCGTGTGGTACCTGGCCCTGTGCCTGCTGCTG
GCATGGCTGATCGTGGGAGCCGCCCTGTTTAAGGGCATCAAGAGCTCCGGCAAGGTGGTGTACTTCACAG
CCCTGTTTCCCTATGTGGTGCTGCTGATCCTGCTGGTGAGAGGAGCCACCCTGGAGGGAGCATCTAAGGG
AATCAGCTACTATATCGGCGCCCAGTCCAACTTCACAAAGCTGAAGGAGGCAGAAGTGTGGAAGGACGCA
GCAACCCAGATCTTTTACAGCCTGTCCGTGGCATGGGGAGGACTGGTGGCCCTGTCTAGCTACAACAAGT
TCAAGAACAACTGTTTTAGCGATGCCATCGTGGTGTGCCTGACAAATTGTCTGACCTCCGTGTTTGCCGG
CTTCGCCATCTTTTCTATCCTGGGCCACATGGCCCACATCTCTGGCAAGGAGGTGAGCCAGGTGGTGAAG
TCCGGCTTCGACCTGGCCTTTATCGCCTACCCTGAGGCCCTGGCACAGCTGCCAGGAGGACCATTCTGGT
CCATCCTGTTCTTTTTCATGCTGCTGACACTGGGCCTGGACTCCCAGTTCGCCTCTATCGAGACCATCAC
CACAACCATCCAGGATCTGTTTCCCAAAGTGATGAAGAAGATGAGGGTGCCTATCACACTGGGCTGCTGT
CTGGTGCTGTTCCTGCTGGGACTGGTGTGCGTGACCCAGGCAGGCATCTACTGGGTGCACCTGATCGACC
ACTTTTGTGCAGGATGGGGAATCCTGATCGCAGCAATCCTGGAGCTGGTGGGCATCATCTGGATCTATGG
CGGCAACCGGTTCATCGAGGATACAGAGATGATGATCGGCGCCAAGCGGTGGATCTTCTGGCTGTGGTGG
AGAGCCTGCTGGTTTGTGATCACCCCCATCCTGCTGATCGCCATCTTCATCTGGAGCCTGGTGCAGTTTC
ACAGACCTAATTACGGCGCCATCCCATATCCTGACTGGGGAGTGGCCCTGGGATGGTGCATGATCGTGTT
CTGTATCATCTGGATCCCAATCATGGCCATCATCAAGATCATCCAGGCCAAGGGCAACATCTTTCAGAGG
CTGATCTCTTGCTGTCGCCCCGCCAGCAATTGGGGACCTTACCTGGAGCAGCACAGGGGAGAGAGATATA
AGGACATGGTGGATCCCAAGAAGGAGGCCGATCACGAGATCCCTACCGTGTCTGGCAGCCGCAAGCCAGA
GTAAGACCCAGCTTTCTTGTACAAAGTTGGCATTATAAGAAAGCATTGCTTATCAATTTGTTGCAACGAA
CAGGTCACTATCAGTCAAAATAAAATCATTATTTGCCATCCAGCTGATATCCCCTATAGTGAGTCGTATT
ACATGGTCATAGCTGTTTCCTGGCAGCTCTGGCCCGTGTCTCAAAATCTCTGATGTTACATTGCACAAGA
TAAAAATATATCATCATGAACAATAAAACTGTCTGCTTACATAAACAGTAATACAAGGGGTGTTATGAGC
CATATTCAACGGGAAACGTCGAGGCCGCGATTAAATTCCAACATGGATGCTGATTTATATGGGTATAAAT
GGGCTCGCGATAATGTCGGGCAATCAGGTGCGACAATCTATCGCTTGTATGGGAAGCCCGATGCGCCAGA
GTTGTTTCTGAAACATGGCAAAGGTAGCGTTGCCAATGATGTTACAGATGAGATGGTCAGACTAAACTGG
CTGACGGAATTTATGCCTCTTCCGACCATCAAGCATTTTATCCGTACTCCTGATGATGCATGGTTACTCA
CCACTGCGATCCCCGGAAAAACAGCATTCCAGGTATTAGAAGAATATCCTGATTCAGGTGAAAATATTGT
TGATGCGCTGGCAGTGTTCCTGCGCCGGTTGCATTCGATTCCTGTTTGTAATTGTCCTTTTAACAGCGAT
CGCGTATTTCGTCTCGCTCAGGCGCAATCACGAATGAATAACGGTTTGGTTGATGCGAGTGATTTTGATG
ACGAGCGTAATGGCTGGCCTGTTGAACAAGTCTGGAAAGAAATGCATAAACTTTTGCCATTCTCACCGGA
TTCAGTCGTCACTCATGGTGATTTCTCACTTGATAACCTTATTTTTGACGAGGGGAAATTAATAGGTTGT
ATTGATGTTGGACGAGTCGGAATCGCAGACCGATACCAGGATCTTGCCATCCTATGGAACTGCCTCGGTG
AGTTTTCTCCTTCATTACAGAAACGGCTTTTTCAAAAATATGGTATTGATAATCCTGATATGAATAAATT
GCAGTTTCATTTGATGCTCGATGAGTTTTTCTAATCAGAATTGGTTAATTGGTTGTAACACTGGCAGAGC
ATTACGCTGACTTGACGGGACGGCGCAAGCTCATGACCAAAATCCCTTAACGTGAGTTACGCGTCGTTCC
ACTGAGCGTCAGACCCCGTAGAAAAGATCAAAGGATCTTCTTGAGATCCTTTTTTTCTGCGCGTAATCTG
CTGCTTGCAAACAAAAAAACCACCGCTACCAGCGGTGGTTTGTTTGCCGGATCAAGAGCTACCAACTCTT
TTTCCGAAGGTAACTGGCTTCAGCAGAGCGCAGATACCAAATACTGTTCTTCTAGTGTAGCCGTAGTTAG
GCCACCACTTCAAGAACTCTGTAGCACCGCCTACATACCTCGCTCTGCTAATCCTGTTACCAGTGGCTGC
TGCCAGTGGCGATAAGTCGTGTCTTACCGGGTTGGACTCAAGACGATAGTTACCGGATAAGGCGCAGCGG
TCGGGCTGAACGGGGGGTTCGTGCACACAGCCCAGCTTGGAGCGAACGACCTACACCGAACTGAGATACC
TACAGCGTGAGCTATGAGAAAGCGCCACGCTTCCCGAAGGGAGAAAGGCGGACAGGTATCCGGTAAGCGG
CAGGGTCGGAACAGGAGAGCGCACGAGGGAGCTTCCAGGGGGAAACGCCTGGTATCTTTATAGTCCTGTC
GGGTTTCGCCACCTCTGACTTGAGCGTCGATTTTTGTGATGCTCGTCAGGGGGGCGGAGCCTATGGAAAA
ACGCCAGCAACGCGGCCTTTTTACGGTTCCTGGCCTTTTGCTGGCCTTTTGCTCACATGTTCTTTCCTGC
GTTATCCCCTGATTCTGTGGATAACCGTATTACCGCCTTTGAGTGAGCTGATACCGCTCGCCGCAGCCGA
ACGACCGAGCGCAGCGAGTCAGTGAGCGAGGAAGCGGAAGAGCGCCCAATACGCAAACCGCCTCTCCCCG
CGCGTTGGCCGATTCATTAATGCAGCTGGCACGACAGGTTTCCCGACTGGAAAGCGGGCAGTGAGCGCAA
CGCAATTAATACGCGTACCGCTAGCCAGGAAGAGTTTGTAGAAACGCAAAAAGGCCATCCGTCAGGATGG
CCTTCTGCTTAGTTTGATGCCTGGCAGTTTATGGCGGGCGTCCTGCCCGCCACCCTCCGGGCCGTTGCTT
CACAACGTTCAAATCCGCTCCCGGCGGATTTGTCCTACTCAGGAGAGCGTTCACCGACAAACAACAGATA
AAACGAAAGGCCCAGTCTTCCGACTGAGCCTTTCGTTTTATTTGATGCCTGGCAGTTCCCTACTCTCGCG
TTAACGCTAGCATGGATGTTTTCCCAGTCACGACGTTGTAAAACGACGGCCAGTCTTAAGCTCGGGCCC
Features (pLannotate 1.2.2; 10 found; start..end, strand, type, name):
      1..100     +  protein_bind   attL1: mutant version of attL; recombination site for the Gateway® LR reaction LR Clonase™
    106..2031    +  CDS            SLC6A14: S6A14_HUMAN - Experimental evidence at transcript level: Swiss-Prot protein existence level 2. Mediates the uptake of a broad range of neutral and cationic amino acids (with the exception of proline) in a Na(+)/Cl(-)-dependent manner. From Homo sapiens (Human).
   2036..2135    -  protein_bind   attL2: mutant version of attL; recombination site for the Gateway® LR reaction LR Clonase™
   2153..2171    -  promoter       T7 promoter: promoter for bacteriophage T7 RNA polymerase
   2305..3114    +  CDS            KanR: aminoglycoside phosphotransferase; aph(3')-Ia; confers resistance to kanamycin in bacteria or G418 (Geneticin®) in eukaryotes
   3261..3849    +  rep_origin     ori: high-copy-number ColE1/pMB1/pBR322/pUC origin of replication
   4032..4124    +  CDS            lacI (fragment): lac repressor; lacI; The lac repressor binds to the lac operator to inhibit transcription in E. coli. This inhibition can be relieved by adding lactose or isopropyl-β-D-thiogalactopyranoside (IPTG).
   4179..4206    -  terminator     rrnB T2 terminator: transcription terminator T2 from the E. coli rrnB gene
   4338..4381    +  terminator     rrnB T1 terminator: Escherichia coli rrnB; transcription terminator T1 from the E. coli rrnB gene
   4428..4464    -  CDS            lacZα (fragment): LacZα fragment of β-galactosidase; lacZ fragment
