[The description below was written by a language model from this plasmid's Addgene catalogue record and pLannotate feature annotations shown in this document.]
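Description:
pDONR221-SLC6A14_STOP is a Gateway entry clone built on the pDONR221 backbone, carrying a codon-optimized open reading frame for human SLC6A14. This solute carrier mediates Na+/Cl−-dependent uptake of a broad range of neutral and cationic amino acids. The sequenced plasmid is about 4.5 kb. It is maintained in E. coli through a high-copy ColE1/pUC-type origin and selected with kanamycin via an aminoglycoside phosphotransferase (KanR) gene. Although the catalogue lists the vector type as mammalian expression, the feature table shows no eukaryotic promoter or polyadenylation signal. The plasmid therefore serves as a shuttle or donor clone rather than as an expression vector in its own right.

The roughly 1.9 kb ORF sits directly between attL1 and attL2 sites. These are the substrates for the LR Clonase reaction, which transfers the insert directionally into any attR-containing destination vector of the user's choice. The ORF ends in a stop codon, so this version suits native, untagged expression or N-terminal fusions supplied by the destination vector. A sibling clone lacking the stop codon exists for C-terminal tagging. Other annotated elements are standard pDONR remnants:
- rrnB T1 and T2 terminators upstream of the cassette, which insulate the insert from read-through transcription in bacteria;
- a T7 promoter adjacent to attL2, oriented back towards the insert;
- short lacI and lacZα fragments with no functional role.

M13 forward and reverse primer sites flank the cassette for sequence verification. The clone belongs to a consortium-generated collection of SLC transporter ORFs intended to support systematic functional study of this protein family and drug discovery on it.
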