Addgene plasmid #161031: pDONR221-SLC6A14_STOP
Purpose: Gateway entry clone with codon-optimized ORF sequence for subcloning into custom expression vectors. Contains a STOP codon at the end of the codon-optimized ORF sequence.
Depositing lab: RESOLUTE Consortium & Giulio Superti-Furga. Depositing organization: CeMM Research Center for Molecular Medicine. Publication: The RESOLUTE consortium: unlocking SLC transporters for drug discovery. Superti-Furga G, Lackner D, Wiedmer T, Ingles-Prieto A, Barbosa B, Girardi E, Goldmann U, Gurtl B, Klavins K, Klimek C, Lindinger S, Lineiro-Retes E, Muller AC, Onstein S, Redinger G, Reil D, Sedlyarov V, Wolf G, Crawford M, Everley R, ... Steppan CM. Nat Rev Drug Discov. 2020 Jul;19(7):429-430. doi: 10.1038/d41573-020-00056-6. PubMed 32265506.
Backbone
  Vector backbone: pDONR221
  Backbone manufacturer: ThermoFisher Scientific
  Backbone size w/o insert (bp): 2550
  Vector type: Mammalian Expression
Growth in bacteria
  Bacterial resistance: Kanamycin, 50 μg/mL
  Growth temperature: 37°C
  Growth strain: NEB Stable
  Copy number: High Copy
Gene/Insert
  Gene/Insert name: SLC6A14
  Species: H. sapiens (human)
  Insert size (bp): 1929
  Entrez Gene: SLC6A14 (a.k.a. BMIQ11)
  Cloning method: Gateway Cloning
  Sequencing primers: 5′ M13-fwd; 3′ M13-rev
Terms and licenses: Academic/Nonprofit Terms; Industry Terms
Depositor comments: This plasmid contains a STOP codon at the end of the codon-optimized ORF. For the version of this plasmid that does not contain a STOP codon, please see Addgene plasmid 131865. For more information on the full Resolute plasmid collection, please see www.addgene.org/depositor-collections/re-solute/. Please provide your feedback on this plasmid to the RESOLUTE consortium by filling out their RESOLUTE repository feedback form: https://forms.office.com/Pages/ResponsePage.aspx?id=0e05yklzmkS7rjFGQL4N7z4feCLQvEJAmVcOCM_u885UN1JJRko0Ukg4TVQwNTZLOUxPQVJWT1NHUCQlQCN0PWcu
How to cite: pDONR221-SLC6A14_STOP was a gift from RESOLUTE Consortium & Giulio Superti-Furga (Addgene plasmid # 161031 ; http://n2t.net/addgene:161031 ; RRID:Addgene_161031)
