>Addgene plasmid #161031 | pDONR221-SLC6A14_STOP | depositor partial sequence | sequence record 311997 | Codon-optimized ORF of SLC6A14
ATGGACAAGCTGAAGTGCCCTTCTTTCTTTAAGTGTAGGGAGAAGGAGAAGGTGAGCGCCAGCTCCGAGA
ACTTCCACGTGGGCGAGAACGACGAGAATCAGGATCGCGGCAATTGGTCCAAGAAGTCTGATTACCTGCT
GTCTATGATCGGCTATGCCGTGGGCCTGGGCAACGTGTGGAGGTTCCCATACCTGACATATAGCAATGGC
GGCGGCGCCTTTCTGATCCCATACGCAATCATGCTGGCCCTGGCAGGACTGCCCCTGTTCTTTCTGGAGT
GCTCCCTGGGACAGTTTGCAAGCCTGGGACCAGTGTCCGTGTGGAGGATCCTGCCACTGTTCCAGGGAGT
GGGCATCACAATGGTGCTGATCTCCATCTTTGTGACCATCTACTATAACGTGATCATCGCCTATTCTCTG
TACTATATGTTTGCCAGCTTCCAGTCCGAGCTGCCTTGGAAGAACTGCTCTAGCTGGAGCGACAAGAATT
GTTCCCGGTCTCCAATCGTGACACACTGCAACGTGAGCACCGTGAATAAGGGCATCCAGGAGATCATCCA
GATGAACAAGTCCTGGGTGGATATCAACAATTTCACATGTATCAATGGCAGCGAGATCTACCAGCCTGGC
CAGCTGCCATCCGAGCAGTATTGGAACAAGGTGGCCCTGCAGCGGTCCTCTGGCATGAATGAGACCGGCG
TGATCGTGTGGTACCTGGCCCTGTGCCTGCTGCTGGCATGGCTGATCGTGGGAGCCGCCCTGTTTAAGGG
CATCAAGAGCTCCGGCAAGGTGGTGTACTTCACAGCCCTGTTTCCCTATGTGGTGCTGCTGATCCTGCTG
GTGAGAGGAGCCACCCTGGAGGGAGCATCTAAGGGAATCAGCTACTATATCGGCGCCCAGTCCAACTTCA
CAAAGCTGAAGGAGGCAGAAGTGTGGAAGGACGCAGCAACCCAGATCTTTTACAGCCTGTCCGTGGCATG
GGGAGGACTGGTGGCCCTGTCTAGCTACAACAAGTTCAAGAACAACTGTTTTAGCGATGCCATCGTGGTG
TGCCTGACAAATTGTCTGACCTCCGTGTTTGCCGGCTTCGCCATCTTTTCTATCCTGGGCCACATGGCCC
ACATCTCTGGCAAGGAGGTGAGCCAGGTGGTGAAGTCCGGCTTCGACCTGGCCTTTATCGCCTACCCTGA
GGCCCTGGCACAGCTGCCAGGAGGACCATTCTGGTCCATCCTGTTCTTTTTCATGCTGCTGACACTGGGC
CTGGACTCCCAGTTCGCCTCTATCGAGACCATCACCACAACCATCCAGGATCTGTTTCCCAAAGTGATGA
AGAAGATGAGGGTGCCTATCACACTGGGCTGCTGTCTGGTGCTGTTCCTGCTGGGACTGGTGTGCGTGAC
CCAGGCAGGCATCTACTGGGTGCACCTGATCGACCACTTTTGTGCAGGATGGGGAATCCTGATCGCAGCA
ATCCTGGAGCTGGTGGGCATCATCTGGATCTATGGCGGCAACCGGTTCATCGAGGATACAGAGATGATGA
TCGGCGCCAAGCGGTGGATCTTCTGGCTGTGGTGGAGAGCCTGCTGGTTTGTGATCACCCCCATCCTGCT
GATCGCCATCTTCATCTGGAGCCTGGTGCAGTTTCACAGACCTAATTACGGCGCCATCCCATATCCTGAC
TGGGGAGTGGCCCTGGGATGGTGCATGATCGTGTTCTGTATCATCTGGATCCCAATCATGGCCATCATCA
AGATCATCCAGGCCAAGGGCAACATCTTTCAGAGGCTGATCTCTTGCTGTCGCCCCGCCAGCAATTGGGG
ACCTTACCTGGAGCAGCACAGGGGAGAGAGATATAAGGACATGGTGGATCCCAAGAAGGAGGCCGATCAC
GAGATCCCTACCGTGTCTGGCAGCCGCAAGCCAGAGTAA
